Addgene plasmid #106185: pAAV.hSynap-FLEX.SF-Venus-iGluSnFR.S72A
Purpose: Weak affinity yellow glutamate sensor ** A newer version of this sensor is available. Please see iGluSnFR3 plasmids at https://www.addgene.org/browse/article/28220233/ **
Depositing lab: Loren Looger. Publication: Stability, affinity, and chromatic variants of the glutamate sensor iGluSnFR. Marvin JS, Scholl B, Wilson DE, Podgorski K, Kazemipour A, Muller JA, Schoch S, Quiroz FJU, Rebola N, Bao H, Little JP, Tkachuk AN, Cai E, Hantman AW, Wang SS, DePiero VJ, Borghuis BG, Chapman ER, Dietrich D, DiGregorio DA, Fitzpatrick D, Looger LL. Nat Methods. 2018 Nov;15(11):936-939. doi: 10.1038/s41592-018-0171-3. Epub 2018 Oct 30. PubMed 30377363.
Backbone
  Vector backbone: pAAV.hSynapsin-FLEX
  Backbone size w/o insert (bp): 5160
  Vector type: AAV
Growth in bacteria
  Bacterial resistance: Ampicillin, 100 μg/mL
  Growth temperature: 37°C
  Growth strain: NEB Stable
  Copy number: High Copy
Gene/Insert
  Gene/Insert name: SF-Venus-iGluSnFR.S72A
  Species: Synthetic
  Insert size (bp): 1821
  Mutation: SFGFP: T203Y, F46L, T65G, S72A GltI: S72A
  Promoter: hSynapsin
  Cloning method: Restriction Enzyme; 5′ cloning site unknown (unknown if destroyed); 3′ cloning site unknown (unknown if destroyed)
Terms and licenses: Academic/Nonprofit Terms; Industry Terms: Not Available to Industry
Depositor comments: ** A newer version of this sensor is available. Please see iGluSnFR3 plasmids at https://www.addgene.org/browse/article/28220233/ **
How to cite: pAAV.hSynap-FLEX.SF-Venus-iGluSnFR.S72A was a gift from Loren Looger (Addgene plasmid # 106185 ; http://n2t.net/addgene:106185 ; RRID:Addgene_106185) For viral preps, please replace (Addgene plasmid # 106185) in the above sentence with: (Addgene viral prep # 106185-AAV1)
