[The description below was written by a language model from this plasmid's Addgene catalogue record and pLannotate feature annotations shown in this document.]
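Description:
pAAV.hSynap-FLEX.SF-Venus-iGluSnFR.S72A is an AAV transfer plasmid for Cre-dependent, neuron-specific expression of a yellow, weak-affinity variant of the genetically encoded glutamate sensor iGluSnFR. It is propagated in E. coli through a high-copy ColE1/pUC-type origin with ampicillin selection (AmpR under its own bla promoter), and the backbone also carries an f1 origin and remnants of the lac promoter/lacZα region. AAV2 inverted terminal repeats, annotated only as fragments in the sequenced record, flank the expression cassette and allow it to be packaged into recombinant AAV particles.

Within the ITRs, the human synapsin I promoter and a chimeric β-globin/immunoglobulin intron sit upstream of a FLEX switch. Here the sensor coding sequence lies in the antisense orientation between pairs of opposed lox2272 and loxP sites. Cre recombinase inverts the cassette and then excises one site from each pair, locking the sensor in the sense orientation, so expression occurs only in Cre-positive neurons. The synthetic sensor reading frame begins with an Igκ leader for secretion, followed by the E. coli glutamate/aspartate-binding protein GltI with an inserted fluorescent protein (auto-annotated as a GFP variant), and ends in a PDGFRβ transmembrane domain that displays the sensor on the outer cell surface. According to the record, the fluorophore is superfolder GFP carrying T203Y, F46L, T65G and S72A, which yields the Venus-like yellow form, while the S72A change in GltI is the one associated with the weakened glutamate affinity. A WPRE and an SV40 polyadenylation signal follow the cassette to enhance transcript expression and processing. The construct is used for imaging extracellular glutamate release in defined neuronal populations, and the depositor notes that newer iGluSnFR3 sensors are available.
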