Features (pLannotate 1.2.2; 24 found; start..end, strand, type, name):
    107..128     +  protein_bind   CAP binding site: CAP binding activates transcription in the presence of cAMP. E. coli catabolite activator protein
    143..173     +  promoter       lac promoter: promoter for the E. coli lac operon
    177..195     +  protein_bind   lac operator (fragment): The lac repressor binds to the lac operator to inhibit transcription in E. coli. This inhibition can be relieved by adding lactose or isopropyl-β-D-thiogalactopyranoside (IPTG). lac repressor encoded by lacI
    256..388     -  repeat_region  AAV2 ITR (fragment): inverted terminal repeat of adeno-associated virus serotype 2 inverted
    491..888     +  promoter       hSyn promoter (fragment): human synapsin I promoter; confers neuron-specific expression (Kügler et al., 2003)
    981..1113    +  intron         chimeric intron: chimera between introns from human β-globin and immunoglobulin heavy chain genes
   1126..1159    -  protein_bind   lox2272: Cre-mediated recombination occurs in the 8-bp core sequence (GGATACTT). lox2272 sites are compatible with each other, but incompatible with loxP or loxN sites (Lee and Saito, 1988). Cre recombinase
   1222..1255    -  protein_bind   loxP: Cre-mediated recombination occurs in the 8-bp core sequence (GCATACAT). Cre recombinase
   1283..1429    -  CDS            PDGFRβ TM domain: transmembrane domain from platelet derived growth factor receptor beta
   1559..2278    -  CDS            cEGFP: cEGFP is a basic (constitutively fluorescent) green fluorescent protein published in 2008, derived from Aequorea victoria.
   2291..3031    -  CDS            gltI (fragment): GLTI_ECOLI - Also known as ybeJ, yzzK. Experimental evidence at protein level: Swiss-Prot protein existence level 1. Part of the ABC transporter complex GltIJKL involved in glutamate and aspartate uptake. Binds to both glutamate and aspartate. From Escherichia coli (strain K12).
   3038..3100    -  sig_peptide    Igκ leader: leader sequence from mouse immunoglobulin κ light chain
   3131..3164    +  protein_bind   lox2272: Cre-mediated recombination occurs in the 8-bp core sequence (GGATACTT). lox2272 sites are compatible with each other, but incompatible with loxP or loxN sites (Lee and Saito, 1988). Cre recombinase
   3235..3268    +  protein_bind   loxP: Cre-mediated recombination occurs in the 8-bp core sequence (GCATACAT). Cre recombinase
   3340..3928    +  misc_feature   WPRE: woodchuck hepatitis virus posttranscriptional regulatory element
   4006..4127    -  polyA_signal   SV40 poly(A) signal: SV40 polyadenylation signal
   4150..4218    -  CDS            large T antigen (fragment): large T antigen from SV40 (simian virus 40)
   4289..4334    +  repeat_region  AAV2 ITR (fragment): inverted terminal repeat of adeno-associated virus serotype 2 inverted
   4481..5069    -  rep_origin     ori: high-copy-number ColE1/pMB1/pBR322/pUC origin of replication
   5240..6100    -  CDS            AmpR: β-lactamase; bla; confers resistance to ampicillin, carbenicillin, and related antibiotics
   6101..6205    -  promoter       AmpR promoter: bla
   6258..6686    -  rep_origin     f1 ori (sequence partly withheld): f1 bacteriophage origin of replication; arrow indicates direction of (+) strand synthesis
   6691..6760    -  CDS            lacZα (fragment): LacZα fragment of β-galactosidase; lacZ fragment
   6755..63      -  repeat_region  AAV2 ITR (fragment) (across the origin): inverted terminal repeat of adeno-associated virus serotype 2 inverted
>Addgene plasmid #106185 | pAAV.hSynap-FLEX.SF-Venus-iGluSnFR.S72A | addgene full sequence | sequence record 204585 | Addgene NGS Result
CCGGGCAAAGCCCGGGCGTCGGGCGACCTTTGGTCGCCCGGCCTCAGTGAGCGAGCGAGCGCGNCAGRGW
GGSMGWSTGGAAMKCSRKCASTGAGCGCAACGCAATTAATGTGAGTTAGCTCACTCATTAGGCACCCCAG
GCTTTACACTTTATGCTTCCGGCTCGTATGTTGTGTGGAATTGTGAGCGGATAACMMWTTCASRCWGSRM
AMMKSTWGGRAMGGGCGAWCGGTGCGGGCCTCTTCGCTATTACGCCAGCTGCGCGCTCGCTCGCTCACTG
AGGCCGCCCGGGCAAAGCCCGGGCGTCGGGCGACCTTTGGTCGCCCGGCCTCAGTGAGCGAGCGAGCGCG
CAGAGAGGGAGTGGCCAACTCCATCACTAGGGGTTCCTTGTAGTTAATGATTAACCCGCCATGCTACTTA
TCTACGTAGCCATGCTCTAGGAAGATCCGAGCTCCAGTGTGCTGGAATTCGCCCTTTTCAGTATTTAAAT
TGACGACCGACCCCGACCCACTGGACAAGCACCCAACCCCCATTCCCCAAATTGCGCATCCCCTATCAGA
GAGGGGGAGGGGAAACAGGATGCGGCGAGGCGCGTGCGCACTGCCAGCTTCAGCACCGCGGACAGTGCCT
TCGCCCCCGCCTGGCGGCGCGCGCCACCGCCGCCTCAGCACTGAAGGCGCGCTGACGTCACTCGCCGGTC
CCCCGCAAACTCCCCTTCCCGGCCACCTTGGTCGCGTCCGCGCCGCCGCCGGCCCAGCCGGACCGCACCA
CGCGAGGCGCGAGATAGGGGGGCACGGGCGCGACCATCTGCGCTGCGGCGCCGGCGACTCAGCGCTGCCT
CAGTCTGCGGTGGGCAGCGGAGGAGTCGTGTCGTGCCTGAGAGCGCAGCTGTGCTCCTGGGCACCGCGCA
GTCCGCCCCCGCGGCTCCTGGCCAGACCACCCCTAGGACCCCCTGCCCCAAGTCGCAGCCGTTGGATCAG
GTAAGTATCAAGGTTACAAGACAGGTTTAAGGAGACCAATAGAAACTGGGCTTGTCGAGACAGAGAAGAC
TCTTGCGTTTCTGATAGGCACCTATTGGTCTTACTGACATCCACTTTGCCTTTCTCTCCACAGGTGATGA
TCCCCATAACTTCGTATAAAGTATCCTATACGAAGTTATATCAAAATAGGAAGACCAATGCTTCACCATC
GACCCGAATTGCCAAGCATCACCATCGACACATAACTTCGTATAATGTATGCTATACGAAGTTATACTAG
TGCTAGCGGATCCGATATCCTAACGTGGCTTCTTCTGCCAAAGCATGATGAGGATGATAAGGGAGATGAT
GGTGAGCACCACCAGGGCCAGGATGGCTGAGATCACCACCACCTTAAAGGGCAAGGAGTGTGGCACCACG
ATGACCTCCTGCGTGTCCTGGCCCACAGCATTCAGATCCTCTTCTGAGATGAGTTTTTGTTCGTCGACCT
GCAGTTTCAGTGCCTTGTCATTCGGTTCTTTGAACAGTGCTTTCATTTCGTCTGACAGTTCGAAATTCAT
GTTCAGGGGGTTGTTAAAGTTGTACTCCAGCTTGTGCCCCAGGATGTTGCCGTCCTCCTTGAAGTCGATG
CCCTTCAGCTCGATGCGGTTCACCAGGGTGTCGCCCTCGAACTTCACCTCGGCGCGGGTCTTGTAGGTGC
CGTCGTCCTTGAAGCTGATGGTGCGCTCCTGGACGTAGCCTTCGGGCATGGCGGACTTGAAGAAGTCGTG
CTGCTTCATGTGGTCGGGGTAGCGGGCGAAGCACTGCACGCCGTAGCCCAGGGTGGTCACGAGGGTGGGC
CAGGGCACGGGCAGCTTGCCGGTGGTGCAGATGAGCTTCAGGGTCAGCTTGCCGTTGGTGGCATCGCCCT
CGCCCTCGCCGCGCACGCTGAACTTGTGGCCGTTTACGTCGCCGTCCAGCTCGACCAGGATGGGCACCAC
CCCGGTGAACAGCTCCTCGCCCTTGCTCATGCTCCCTCCGGTACCGCCCTTGTACAGCTCGTCCATGCCG
AGAGTGATCCCGGCGGCGGTCACGAACTCCAGCAGGACCATGTGATCGCGCTTCTCGTTGGGGTCTTTGC
TCAGCACGGACTGATAGCTCAGGTAGTGGTTGTCGGGCAGCAGCACGGGGCCGTCGCCGATGGGGGTGTT
CTGCTGGTAGTGGTCGGCGAGCTGCACGCTGCCGTCCTCCACGTTGTGGCGGATCTTGAAGTTCGCCTTG
ATGCCGTTCTTCTGCTTGTCGGCGGTGATATAGACGTTGTGGCTCACCAGAATTGGATTTTTGAACCACT
TATCAAACCATTTTTCCGCTTCACCGGAGGTCTGCACCTGAGCGATGGTGTCATCCATCAGCTTTTTGAA
CTGCGGATCATCTTTACGCAACATACAACCGTAGGCCTCCTGAGACTGCGGCTTGCCGACGATTTCCCAG
TTGTCTGGTTTCTTCGCTTTCGCACGTTCACCGGCCAGCAGCACGTCATCCATCATAAAGGCAACGGCAC
GACCGCTTTCCAGGGTGCGGAAAGAGTCACCGTGATCTTTGGCGCTGATGATGCGCATATTCATTTTTTG
CTCTTCATTCAGTTTGTTGAGCAAAACTTCAGAGGTAGTGCCGGAAGTGACGACTACGGCTTTGTCTTTC
AGGTTGGCAAAATCTTTGATATCGCCACCCTTTTTGGTCAACAGGCGCGTACCGACCACGAAAATAGTGT
CAGAGAAAGCCGCCTGTTTTTGGCGTTCGACGTTGTTGGTGGTAGAACCACATTCAAAATCGAAAGTGCC
GTTTTGCAGCAGTGGAATACGGTTTTGTGCGGTAATCGGAATCAGTTTTACCTGCAAGTCCGGTTTGTTG
AGTTTCTTTTTCACTGCTTCAACAATGGCGTTGGAGTAATCCTGCGAGTAACCCACCACTTTTTGCTGAT
TGTCGTAATAAGAGAAAGGCACTGAAGATTCACGGTGACCGACGACAATCACACCGTTTTTGGCGATTTT
GTCCAGCGTGCTGCCTGCGGCAGATCTGTCACCAGTGGAACCTGGAACCCAGAGCAGCAGTACCCATAGC
AGGAGTGTGTCTGTCTCCATGGTGGCGATATCACCGGTGGTACCACTAGTATAACTTCGTATAGGATACT
TTATACGAAGTTATCATTGGGATTCTTCCTATTTTGATCCAAGCATCACCATCGACCCTCTAGTCCAAAT
CTCACCATCGACCCATAACTTCGTATAGCATACATTATACGAAGTTATGTCCCTCGAAGAGGTTCGAAAC
ACTGAAAAGGGCCAATTCTGCAAATGATCCACTCGAGAAGCTTATCGATAATCAACCTCTGGATTACAAA
ATTTGTGAAAGATTGACTGGTATTCTTAACTATGTTGCTCCTTTTACGCTATGTGGATACGCTGCTTTAA
TGCCTTTGTATCATGCTATTGCTTCCCGTATGGCTTTCATTTTCTCCTCCTTGTATAAATCCTGGTTGCT
GTCTCTTTATGAGGAGTTGTGGCCCGTTGTCAGGCAACGTGGCGTGGTGTGCACTGTGTTTGCTGACGCA
ACCCCCACTGGTTGGGGCATTGCCACCACCTGTCAGCTCCTTTCCGGGACTTTCGCTTTCCCCCTCCCTA
TTGCCACGGCGGAACTCATCGCCGCCTGCCTTGCCCGCTGCTGGACAGGGGCTCGGCTGTTGGGCACTGA
CAATTCCGTGGTGTTGTCGGGGAAATCATCGTCCTTTCCTTGGCTGCTCGCCTGTGTTGCCACCTGGATT
CTGCGCGGGACGTCCTTCTGCTACGTCCCTTCGGCCCTCAATCCAGCGGACCTTCCTTCCCGCGGCCTGC
TGCCGGCTCTGCGGCCTCTTCCGCGTCTTCGCCTTCGCCCTCAGACGAGTCGGATCTCCCTTTGGGCCGC
CTCCCCGCATCGATACCGTCGACCCGGGCGGCCGCTCGAGCATGCATCTAGAGTCGACCCGGGCGGCCGC
TTCGAGCAGACATGATAAGATACATTGATGAGTTTGGACAAACCACAACTAGAATGCAGTGAAAAAAATG
CTTTATTTGTGAAATTTGTGATGCTATTGCTTTATTTGTAACCATTATAAGCTGCAATAAACAAGTTAAC
AACAACAATTGCATTCATTTTATGTTTCAGGTTCAGGGGGAGATGTGGGAGGTTTTTTAAAGCAAGTAAA
ACCTCTACAAATGTGGTAAAATCGATAAGGATCTTCCTAGAGCATGGCTACGTAGATAAGTAGCATGGCG
GGTTAATCATTAACTACAAGGAACCCCTAGTGATGGAGTTGGCCACTCCCTCTCTGCGCGCTCGGTCGTT
CGGCTGCGGCGAGCGGTATCAGCTCACTCAAAGGCGGTAATACGGTTATCCACAGAATCAGGGGATAACG
CAGGAAAGAACATGTGAGCAAAAGGCCAGCAAAAGGCCAGGAACCGTAAAAAGGCCGCGTTGCTGGCGTT
TTTCCATAGGCTCCGCCCCCCTGACGAGCATCACAAAAATCGACGCTCAAGTCAGAGGTGGCGAAACCCG
ACAGGACTATAAAGATACCAGGCGTTTCCCCCTGGAAGCTCCCTCGTGCGCTCTCCTGTTCCGACCCTGC
CGCTTACCGGATACCTGTCCGCCTTTCTCCCTTCGGGAAGCGTGGCGCTTTCTCATAGCTCACGCTGTAG
GTATCTCAGTTCGGTGTAGGTCGTTCGCTCCAAGCTGGGCTGTGTGCACGAACCCCCCGTTCAGCCCGAC
CGCTGCGCCTTATCCGGTAACTATCGTCTTGAGTCCAACCCGGTAAGACACGACTTATCGCCACTGGCAG
CAGCCACTGGTAACAGGATTAGCAGAGCGAGGTATGTAGGCGGTGCTACAGAGTTCTTGAAGTGGTGGCC
TAACTACGGCTACACTAGAAGAACAGTATTTGGTATCTGCGCTCTGCTGAAGCCAGTTACCTTCGGAAAA
AGAGTTGGTAGCTCTTGATCCGGCAAACAAACCACCGCTGGTAGCGGTGGTTTTTTTGTTTGCAAGCAGC
AGATTACGCGCAGAAAAAAAGGATCTCAAGAAGATCCTTTGATCTTTTCTACGGGGTCTGACGCTCAGTG
GAACGAAAACTCACGTTAAGGGATTTTGGTCATGAGATTATCAAAAAGGATCTTCACCTAGATCCTTTTA
AATTAAAAATGAAGTTTTAAATCAATCTAAAGTATATATGAGTAAACTTGGTCTGACAGTTACCAATGCT
TAATCAGTGAGGCACCTATCTCAGCGATCTGTCTATTTCGTTCATCCATAGTTGCCTGACTCCCCGTCGT
GTAGATAACTACGATACGGGAGGGCTTACCATCTGGCCCCAGTGCTGCAATGATACCGCGAGACCCACGC
TCACCGGCTCCAGATTTATCAGCAATAAACCAGCCAGCCGGAAGGGCCGAGCGCAGAAGTGGTCCTGCAA
CTTTATCCGCCTCCATCCAGTCTATTAATTGTTGCCGGGAAGCTAGAGTAAGTAGTTCGCCAGTTAATAG
TTTGCGCAACGTTGTTGCCATTGCTACAGGCATCGTGGTGTCACGCTCGTCGTTTGGTATGGCTTCATTC
AGCTCCGGTTCCCAACGATCAAGGCGAGTTACATGATCCCCCATGTTGTGCAAAAAAGCGGTTAGCTCCT
TCGGTCCTCCGATCGTTGTCAGAAGTAAGTTGGCCGCAGTGTTATCACTCATGGTTATGGCAGCACTGCA
TAATTCTCTTACTGTCATGCCATCCGTAAGATGCTTTTCTGTGACTGGTGAGTACTCAACCAAGTCATTC
TGAGAATAGTGTATGCGGCGACCGAGTTGCTCTTGCCCGGCGTCAATACGGGATAATACCGCGCCACATA
GCAGAACTTTAAAAGTGCTCATCATTGGAAAACGTTCTTCGGGGCGAAAACTCTCAAGGATCTTACCGCT
GTTGAGATCCAGTTCGATGTAACCCACTCGTGCACCCAACTGATCTTCAGCATCTTTTACTTTCACCAGC
GTTTCTGGGTGAGCAAAAACAGGAAGGCAAAATGCCGCAAAAAAGGGAATAAGGGCGACACGGAAATGTT
GAATACTCATACTCTTCCTTTTTCAATATTATTGAAGCATTTATCAGGGTTATTGTCTCATGAGCGGATA
CATATTTGAATGTATTTAGAAAAATAAACAAATAGGGGTTCCGCGCACATTTCCCCGAAAAGTGCCACCT
AAATTGTAAGCGTTAATATTTTGTTAAAATTCGCGTTAAATTTTTGTTAAATCAGCTCATTTTTTAACCA
ATAGGCCGAAATCGGCAAAATCCCTTATAAATCAAAAGAATAGACCGAGATAGGGT
[37 nt withheld, positions 6357-6393]
AAAGAACGTGGACTCCAACGTCAAAGG
[49 nt withheld, positions 6421-6469]
T
[91 nt withheld, positions 6471-6561]
G
[124 nt withheld, positions 6563-6686]
CCCATTCGCCATTCAGGCTGCGCAACTGTTGGGAAGGGCGATCGGTGCGGGCCTCTTCGCTATTACGCCA
GCTGCGCGCTCGCTCGCTCACTGAGGCCGC
